Addgene plasmid #227461: pk335-CARGO-6mer-36kb-USF
Purpose: 6-mer gRNA array targeting Sp dCas9/Cas9 to the Prdm8-Fgf5 locus
Depositing lab: Joanna Wysocka. Depositing organization: Stanford University. Publication: Long-range regulation of transcription scales with genomic distance in a gene-specific manner. Jensen CL, Chen LF, Swigut T, Crocker OJ, Yao D, Bassik MC, Ferrell JE Jr, Boettiger AN, Wysocka J. Mol Cell. 2025 Jan 16;85(2):347-361.e7. doi: 10.1016/j.molcel.2024.10.021. Epub 2024 Dec 2. PubMed 39626660.
Backbone
  Vector backbone: pk335-BFP
  Vector type: CRISPR
  Selectable markers: Neomycin (select with G418) ; TagBFP
Growth in bacteria
  Bacterial resistance: Kanamycin, 50 μg/mL
  Growth temperature: 37°C
  Growth strain: NEB Stable
  Copy number: High Copy
Gene/Insert
  Gene/Insert name: CARGO to 36kb Upstream Fgf5 (alt name: CARGOMid)
  gRNA/shRNA sequence: CGAGGCTCACAGTGGTAGTC, CCCATGTATGGTAGATGAAC, CAGACACTGCCACTGTACCT, CTTTGCATGGAATTTCCCTT, ATCTGCACTGGCACAAGGTC, AGTATCTGCCTGACGGACCC
  Species: M. musculus (mouse), Synthetic
  Cloning method: Other
Terms and licenses: Academic/Nonprofit Terms; Industry Terms: Not Available to Industry
How to cite: pk335-CARGO-6mer-36kb-USF was a gift from Joanna Wysocka (Addgene plasmid # 227461 ; http://n2t.net/addgene:227461 ; RRID:Addgene_227461)
