[The description below was written by a language model from this plasmid's Addgene catalogue record and pLannotate feature annotations shown in this document.]
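Description:
pk335-CARGO-6mer-36kb-USF is a mammalian CRISPR guide-RNA expression plasmid built on the pk335-BFP backbone. It carries a "CARGO" array of six synthetic guide RNAs that direct Streptococcus pyogenes Cas9 or dCas9 to a site about 36 kb upstream of Fgf5 within the mouse Prdm8-Fgf5 locus. The plasmid encodes no Cas9 protein, so this must be supplied separately. The 7.7 kb sequence is annotated as a tandem series of human U6 (RNA polymerase III) promoters alternating with S. pyogenes tracrRNA-derived scaffold fragments. Each guide is therefore transcribed from its own U6 unit. The table lists seven copies of each element rather than six, which probably reflects partial units at the array boundaries, though the record does not explain this. The highly repetitive array is consistent with the use of a recombination-deficient growth strain.

Downstream of the array, a CMV enhancer, chicken β-actin promoter and hybrid intron drive TagBFP, terminated by a bGH polyadenylation signal, so transfected cells can be identified or sorted by blue fluorescence. A dual PGK/EM7 promoter arrangement expresses the Tn5 NeoR/KanR gene, giving G418 selection in mammalian cells and kanamycin selection in bacteria. Propagation relies on a high-copy ColE1/pUC-type origin, and an f1 origin is also present. Other annotated elements are a φC31 integrase attB site, which could allow integrase-mediated genomic insertion, a single AAV2 ITR and a fragment of β-lactamase. The ITR and β-lactamase fragment appear to be backbone remnants. The associated work concerns how long-range transcriptional regulation scales with genomic distance, and the stated purpose fits multiplexed recruitment of dCas9 or Cas9 to this upstream position.
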