Features (pLannotate 1.2.2; 30 found; start..end, strand, type, name):
      1..589     +  rep_origin     ori: high-copy-number ColE1/pMB1/pBR322/pUC origin of replication
    669..736     +  misc_RNA       tracrRNA (fragment): trans-activating CRISPR RNA for the Streptococcus pyogenes CRISPR/Cas9 system
    768..999     +  promoter       U6 promoter: RNA polymerase III promoter for human U6 snRNA
   1047..1114    +  misc_RNA       tracrRNA (fragment): trans-activating CRISPR RNA for the Streptococcus pyogenes CRISPR/Cas9 system
   1146..1377    +  promoter       U6 promoter: RNA polymerase III promoter for human U6 snRNA
   1425..1492    +  misc_RNA       tracrRNA (fragment): trans-activating CRISPR RNA for the Streptococcus pyogenes CRISPR/Cas9 system
   1524..1755    +  promoter       U6 promoter: RNA polymerase III promoter for human U6 snRNA
   1803..1870    +  misc_RNA       tracrRNA (fragment): trans-activating CRISPR RNA for the Streptococcus pyogenes CRISPR/Cas9 system
   1902..2133    +  promoter       U6 promoter: RNA polymerase III promoter for human U6 snRNA
   2181..2248    +  misc_RNA       tracrRNA (fragment): trans-activating CRISPR RNA for the Streptococcus pyogenes CRISPR/Cas9 system
   2280..2511    +  promoter       U6 promoter: RNA polymerase III promoter for human U6 snRNA
   2559..2626    +  misc_RNA       tracrRNA (fragment): trans-activating CRISPR RNA for the Streptococcus pyogenes CRISPR/Cas9 system
   2658..2889    +  promoter       U6 promoter: RNA polymerase III promoter for human U6 snRNA
   2937..3004    +  misc_RNA       tracrRNA (fragment): trans-activating CRISPR RNA for the Streptococcus pyogenes CRISPR/Cas9 system
   3036..3267    +  promoter       U6 promoter: RNA polymerase III promoter for human U6 snRNA
   3296..3581    +  enhancer       CMV enhancer: human cytomegalovirus immediate early enhancer; contains an 18-bp deletion relative to the standard CMV enhancer
   3583..3863    +  promoter       chicken β-actin promoter: No description available
   3864..4091    +  intron         hybrid intron: hybrid between chicken β-actin (CBA) and minute virus of mice (MMV) introns (Gray et al., 2011)
   4109..4810    +  CDS            TagBFP: monomeric blue fluorescent protein mammalian codon-optimized
   4841..4952    +  polyA_signal   bGH poly(A) signal: bovine growth hormone polyadenylation signal
   5052..5121    +  protein_bind   attB: attB site for the φC31 integrase (Groth et al., 2000) phage φC31 integrase
   5124..5264    +  repeat_region  AAV2 ITR: inverted terminal repeat of adeno-associated virus serotype 2 inverted
   5269..5320    -  misc_feature   bom (fragment): basis of mobility region from pBR322
   5339..5794    +  rep_origin     f1 ori (sequence partly withheld): f1 bacteriophage origin of replication; arrow indicates direction of (+) strand synthesis
   5795..5836    -  misc_feature   bom (fragment): basis of mobility region from pBR322
   5837..6323    +  promoter       PGK promoter: mouse phosphoglycerate kinase 1 promoter
   6345..6392    +  promoter       EM7 promoter: synthetic bacterial promoter&nbsp
   6412..7215    +  CDS            NeoR/KanR: aminoglycoside phosphotransferase from Tn5; aph(3')-II (or nptII); confers resistance to neomycin, kanamycin, and G418 (Geneticin®)
   7219..7255    +  polyA_signal   PGK poly(A) signal (fragment): mouse phosphoglycerate kinase 1 polyadenylation signal
   7264..7558    +  CDS            bla(M) (fragment): β-lactamase lacking the signal sequence; bla(M); allows cytosolic expression of β-lactamase
>Addgene plasmid #227461 | pk335-CARGO-6mer-36kb-USF | addgene full sequence | sequence record 452287 | Addgene NGS Result
TTGAGATCCTTTTTTTCTGCGCGTAATCTGCTGCTTGCAAACAAAAAAACCACCGCTACCAGCGGTGGTT
TGTTTGCCGGATCAAGAGCTACCAACTCTTTTTCCGAAGGTAACTGGCTTCAGCAGAGCGCAGATACCAA
ATACTGTTCTTCTAGTGTAGCCGTAGTTAGGCCACCACTTCAAGAACTCTGTAGCACCGCCTACATACCT
CGCTCTGCTAATCCTGTTACCAGTGGCTGCTGCCAGTGGCGATAAGTCGTGTCTTACCGGGTTGGACTCA
AGACGATAGTTACCGGATAAGGCGCAGCGGTCGGGCTGAACGGGGGGTTCGTGCACACAGCCCAGCTTGG
AGCGAACGACCTACACCGAACTGAGATACCTACAGCGTGAGCTATGAGAAAGCGCCACGCTTCCCGAAGG
GAGAAAGGCGGACAGGTATCCGGTAAGCGGCAGGGTCGGAACAGGAGAGCGCACGAGGGAGCTTCCAGGG
GGAAACGCCTGGTATCTTTATAGTCCTGTCGGGTTTCGCCACCTCTGACTTGAGCGTCGATTTTTGTGAT
GCTCGTCAGGGGGGCGGAGCCTATGGAAAAACGCCAGCAACGCGGCCTTTTTACGGTTCCTGGCCTTTTG
CTGGCCTTTTGCTCACATGTGTTTAAGAGCTATGCTGGAAACAGCATAGCAAGTTTAAATAAGGCTAGTC
CGTTATCAACTTGAAAAAGTGGCACCGAGTCGGTGCTTTTTTTCTCGAGTACTAGGATCCATTAGGCTTT
CCCATGATTCCTTCATATTTGCATATACGATACAAGGCTGTTAGAGAGATAATTGGAATTAATTTGACTG
TAAACACAAAGATATTAGTACAAAATACGTGACGTAGAAAGTAATAATTTCTTGGGTAGTTTGCAGTTTT
AAAATTATGTTTTAAAATGGACTATCATATGCTTACCGTAACTTGAAAGTATTTCGATTTCTTGGCTTTA
TATATCTTGTGGAAAGGACGAAACACCGCGAGGCTCACAGTGGTAGTCGTTTAAGAGCTATGCTGGAAAC
AGCATAGCAAGTTTAAATAAGGCTAGTCCGTTATCAACTTGAAAAAGTGGCACCGAGTCGGTGCTTTTTT
TCTCGAGTACTAGGATCCATTAGGCTTTCCCATGATTCCTTCATATTTGCATATACGATACAAGGCTGTT
AGAGAGATAATTGGAATTAATTTGACTGTAAACACAAAGATATTAGTACAAAATACGTGACGTAGAAAGT
AATAATTTCTTGGGTAGTTTGCAGTTTTAAAATTATGTTTTAAAATGGACTATCATATGCTTACCGTAAC
TTGAAAGTATTTCGATTTCTTGGCTTTATATATCTTGTGGAAAGGACGAAACACCGCCCATGTATGGTAG
ATGAACGTTTAAGAGCTATGCTGGAAACAGCATAGCAAGTTTAAATAAGGCTAGTCCGTTATCAACTTGA
AAAAGTGGCACCGAGTCGGTGCTTTTTTTCTCGAGTACTAGGATCCATTAGGCTTTCCCATGATTCCTTC
ATATTTGCATATACGATACAAGGCTGTTAGAGAGATAATTGGAATTAATTTGACTGTAAACACAAAGATA
TTAGTACAAAATACGTGACGTAGAAAGTAATAATTTCTTGGGTAGTTTGCAGTTTTAAAATTATGTTTTA
AAATGGACTATCATATGCTTACCGTAACTTGAAAGTATTTCGATTTCTTGGCTTTATATATCTTGTGGAA
AGGACGAAACACCGCAGACACTGCCACTGTACCTGTTTAAGAGCTATGCTGGAAACAGCATAGCAAGTTT
AAATAAGGCTAGTCCGTTATCAACTTGAAAAAGTGGCACCGAGTCGGTGCTTTTTTTCTCGAGTACTAGG
ATCCATTAGGCTTTCCCATGATTCCTTCATATTTGCATATACGATACAAGGCTGTTAGAGAGATAATTGG
AATTAATTTGACTGTAAACACAAAGATATTAGTACAAAATACGTGACGTAGAAAGTAATAATTTCTTGGG
TAGTTTGCAGTTTTAAAATTATGTTTTAAAATGGACTATCATATGCTTACCGTAACTTGAAAGTATTTCG
ATTTCTTGGCTTTATATATCTTGTGGAAAGGACGAAACACCGCTTTGCATGGAATTTCCCTTGTTTAAGA
GCTATGCTGGAAACAGCATAGCAAGTTTAAATAAGGCTAGTCCGTTATCAACTTGAAAAAGTGGCACCGA
GTCGGTGCTTTTTTTCTCGAGTACTAGGATCCATTAGGCTTTCCCATGATTCCTTCATATTTGCATATAC
GATACAAGGCTGTTAGAGAGATAATTGGAATTAATTTGACTGTAAACACAAAGATATTAGTACAAAATAC
GTGACGTAGAAAGTAATAATTTCTTGGGTAGTTTGCAGTTTTAAAATTATGTTTTAAAATGGACTATCAT
ATGCTTACCGTAACTTGAAAGTATTTCGATTTCTTGGCTTTATATATCTTGTGGAAAGGACGAAACACCG
ATCTGCACTGGCACAAGGTCGTTTAAGAGCTATGCTGGAAACAGCATAGCAAGTTTAAATAAGGCTAGTC
CGTTATCAACTTGAAAAAGTGGCACCGAGTCGGTGCTTTTTTTCTCGAGTACTAGGATCCATTAGGCTTT
CCCATGATTCCTTCATATTTGCATATACGATACAAGGCTGTTAGAGAGATAATTGGAATTAATTTGACTG
TAAACACAAAGATATTAGTACAAAATACGTGACGTAGAAAGTAATAATTTCTTGGGTAGTTTGCAGTTTT
AAAATTATGTTTTAAAATGGACTATCATATGCTTACCGTAACTTGAAAGTATTTCGATTTCTTGGCTTTA
TATATCTTGTGGAAAGGACGAAACACCGAGTATCTGCCTGACGGACCCGTTTAAGAGCTATGCTGGAAAC
AGCATAGCAAGTTTAAATAAGGCTAGTCCGTTATCAACTTGAAAAAGTGGCACCGAGTCGGTGCTTTTTT
TCTCGAGTACTAGGATCCATTAGGCTTTCCCATGATTCCTTCATATTTGCATATACGATACAAGGCTGTT
AGAGAGATAATTGGAATTAATTTGACTGTAAACACAAAGATATTAGTACAAAATACGTGACGTAGAAAGT
AATAATTTCTTGGGTAGTTTGCAGTTTTAAAATTATGTTTTAAAATGGACTATCATATGCTTACCGTAAC
TTGAAAGTATTTCGATTTCTTGGCTTTATATATCTTGTGGAAAGGACGAAACACCGTTTTTTTTCTAGAG
GTACCCGTTACATAACTTACGGTAAATGGCCCGCCTGGCTGACCGCCCAACGACCCCCGCCCATTGACGT
CAATAGTAACGCCAATAGGGACTTTCCATTGACGTCAATGGGTGGAGTATTTACGGTAAACTGCCCACTT
GGCAGTACATCAAGTGTATCATATGCCAAGTACGCCCCCTATTGACGTCAATGACGGTAAATGGCCCGCC
TGGCATTGTGCCCAGTACATGACCTTATGGGACTTTCCTACTTGGCAGTACATCTACGTATTAGTCATCG
CTATTACCATGGTCGAGGTGAGCCCCACGTTCTGCTTCACTCTCCCCATCTCCCCCCCCTCCCCACCCCC
AATTTTGTATTTATTTATTTTTTAATTATTTTGTGCAGCGATGGGGGCGGGGGGGGGGGGGGGGGGGCGC
GCGSSAGGGGGGGGGGGGGGGGGSGAGGGGSGGGGSGGGGSGAGGCGGAGAGGTGCGGCGGCAGCCAATC
AGAGCGGCGCGCTCCGAAAGTTTCCTTTTATGGCGAGGCGGCGGCGGCGGCGGCCCTATAAAAAGCGAAG
CGCGCGGCGGGCGGGAGTCGCTGCGCGCTGCCTTCGCCCCGTGCCCCGCTCCGCCGCCGCCTCGCGCCGC
CCGCCCCGGCTCTGACTGACCGCGTTACTCCCACAGGTGAGCGGGCGGGACGGCCCTTCTCCTCCGGGCT
GTAATTAGCTGAGCAAGAGGTAAGGGTTTAAGGGATGGTTGGTTGGTGGGGTATTAATGTTTAATTACCT
GGAGCACCTGCCTGAAATCACTTTTTTTCAGGTTGGACCGGTGCCACCATGAGCGAGCTGATTAAGGAGA
ACATGCACATGAAGCTGTACATGGAGGGCACCGTGGACAACCATCACTTCAAGTGCACATCCGAGGGCGA
AGGCAAGCCCTACGAGGGCACCCAGACCATGAGAATCAAGGTGGTCGAGGGCGGCCCTCTCCCCTTCGCC
TTCGACATCCTGGCTACTAGCTTCCTCTACGGCAGCAAGACCTTCATCAACCACACCCAGGGCATCCCCG
ACTTCTTCAAGCAGTCCTTCCCTGAGGGCTTCACATGGGAGAGAGTCACCACATACGATGACGGGGGCGT
GCTGACCGCTACCCAGGACACCAGCCTCCAGGACGGCTGCCTCATCTACAACGTCAAGATCAGAGGGGTG
AACTTCACATCCAACGGCCCTGTGATGCAGAAGAAAACACTCGGCTGGGAGGCCTTCACCGAGACGCTGT
ACCCCGCTGACGGCGGCCTGGAAGGCAGAAACGACATGGCCCTGAAGCTCGTGGGCGGGAGCCATCTGAT
CGCAAACATCAAGACCACATATAGATCCAAGAAACCCGCTAAGAACCTCAAGATGCCTGGCGTCTACTAT
GTGGACTACAGACTGGAAAGAATCAAGGAGGCCAACAACGAAACCTACGTCGAGCAGCACGAGGTGGCAG
TGGCCAGATACTGCGACCTCCCTAGCAAACTGGGGCACAAGCTTAATTAAGAATTCCTAGAGCTCGCTGA
TCAGCCTCGACTGTGCCTTCTAGTTGCCAGCCATCTGTTGTTTGCCCCTCCCCCGTGCCTTCCTTGACCC
TGGAAGGTGCCACTCCCACTGTCCTTTCCTAATAAAATGAGGAAATTGCATCGCATTGTCTGAGTAGGTG
TCATTCTATTCTGGGGGGTGGGGTGGGGCAGGACAGCAAGGGGGAGGATTGGGAAGAGAATAGCAGGCAT
GCTGGGGAGCTCTCGAAGCCGCGGTGCGGGTGCCAGGGCGTGCCCTTGGGCTCCCCGGGCGCGTACTCCA
CCTCACCCATCGCAGGAACCCCTAGTGATGGAGTTGGCCACTCCCTCTCTGCGCGCTCGCTCGCTCACTG
AGGCCGGGCGACCAAAGGTCGCCCGACGCCCGGGCTTTGCCCGGGCGGCCTCAGTGAGCGAGCGAGCGCG
CAGCTGCCTGCAGGGGCGCCTGATGCGGTATTTTCTCCTTACGCATCTGTGCGGTATTTCACACCGCATA
[95 nt withheld, positions 5321-5415]
T
[46 nt withheld, positions 5417-5462]
C
[141 nt withheld, positions 5464-5604]
CCTTTGACGTTGGAGTCCACGTTCTTT
[37 nt withheld, positions 5632-5668]
ACTCTATCTCGGGCTATTCTTTTGATTTATAAGGGATTTTGCCGATTTCGGTCTATTGGTTAAAAAATGA
GCTGATTTAACAAAAATTTAACGCGAATTTTAACAAAATATTAACGTTTACAATTTTATGGTGCACTCTC
AGTACAATCTGCTCTGATGCCGCATAGTGCTTTTCCCAAGGCAGTCTGGAGCATGCGCTTTAGCAGCCCC
GCTGGGCACTTGGCGCTACACAAGTGGCCTCTGGCCTCGCACACATTCCACATCCACCGGTAGGCGCCAA
CCGGCTCCGTTCTTTGGTGGCCCCTTCGCGCCACCTTCTACTCCTCCCCTAGTCAGGAAGTTCCCCCCCG
CCCCGCAGCTCGCGTCGTGCAGGACGTGACAAATGGAAGTAGCACGTCTCACTAGTCTCGTGCAGATGGA
CAGCACCGCTGAGCAATGGAAGCGGGTAGGCCTTTGGGGCAGCGGCCAATAGCAGCTTTGCTCCTTCGCT
TTCTGGGCTCAGAGGCTGGGAAGGGGTGGGTCCGGGGGCGGGCTCAGGGGCGGGCTCAGGGGCGGGGCGG
GCGCCCGAAGGTCCTCCGGAGGCCCGGCATTCTGCACGCTTCAAAAGCGCACGTCTGCCGCGCTGTTCTC
CTCTTCCTCATCTCCGGGCCTTTCGACCGATCATCAAGCTGCACGTGTTGACAATTAATCATCGGCATAG
TATATCGGCATAGTATAATACGACTCACTATAGGAGGGCCACCATGGGATCGGCCATTGAACAAGATGGA
TTGCACGCAGGTTCTCCGGCCGCTTGGGTGGAGAGGCTATTCGGCTATGACTGGGCACAACAGACAATCG
GCTGCTCTGATGCCGCCGTGTTCCGGCTGTCAGCGCAGGGGCGCCCGGTTCTTTTTGTCAAGACCGACCT
GTCCGGTGCCCTGAATGAACTGCAGGACGAGGCAGCGCGGCTATCGTGGCTGGCCACGACGGGCGTTCCT
TGCGCAGCTGTGCTCGACGTTGTCACTGAAGCGGGAAGGGACTGGCTGCTATTGGGCGAAGTGCCGGGGC
AGGATCTCCTGTCATCTCACCTTGCTCCTGCCGAGAAAGTATCCATCATGGCTGATGCAATGCGGCGGCT
GCATACGCTTGATCCGGCTACCTGCCCATTCGACCACCAAGCGAAACATCGCATCGAGCGAGCACGTACT
CGGATGGAAGCCGGTCTTGTCGATCAGGATGATCTGGACGAAGAGCATCAGGGGCTCGCGCCAGCCGAAC
TGTTCGCCAGGCTCAAGGCGCGCATGCCCGACGGCGAGGATCTCGTCGTGACCCATGGCGATGCCTGCTT
GCCGAATATCATGGTGGAAAATGGCCGCTTTTCTGGATTCATCGACTGTGGCCGGCTGGGTGTGGCGGAC
CGCTATCAGGACATAGCGTTGGCTACCCGTGATATTGCTGAAGAGCTTGGCGGCGAATGGGCTGACCGCT
TCCTCGTGCTTTACGGTATCGCCGCTCCCGATTCGCAGCGCATCGCCTTCTATCGCCTTCTTGACGAGTT
CTTCTGATCGAGAAATTGATGATCTATTAAACAATAAAGACGTCCACATGGAAGTGCAAACTATTAACTG
GCGAACTACTTACTCTAGCTTCCCGGCAACAATTAATAGACTGGATGGAGGCGGATAAAGTTGCAGGACC
ACTTCTGCGCTCGGCCCTTCCGGCTGGCTGGTTTATTGCTGATAAATCTGGAGCCGGTGAGCGTGGAAGC
CGCGGTATCATTGCAGCACTGGGGCCAGATGGTAAGCCCTCCCGTATCGTAGTTATCTACACGACGGGGA
GTCAGGCAACTATGGATGAACGAAATAGACAGATCGCTGAGATAGGTGCCTCACTGATTAAGCATTGGTA
ACTGTCAGACCAAGTTTACTCATATATACTTTAGATTGATTTAAAACTTCATTTTTAATTTAAAAGGATC
TAGGTGAAGATCCTTTTTGATAATCTCATGACCAAAATCCCTTAACGTGAGTTTTCGTTCCACTGAGCGT
CAGACCCCGTAGAAAAGATCAAAGGATCTTC
